Addgene plasmid #163406: pCAG-Bmpr2ΔEC
Purpose: Expresses BMPR-2 lacking the extracellular domain in mammalian cells
Depositing lab: Takeshi Imai. Publication: BMPR-2 gates activity-dependent stabilization of primary dendrites during mitral cell remodeling. Aihara S, Fujimoto S, Sakaguchi R, Imai T. Cell Rep. 2021 Jun 22;35(12):109276. doi: 10.1016/j.celrep.2021.109276. PubMed 34161760.
Backbone
  Vector backbone: pCAG
  Vector type: Mammalian Expression
Growth in bacteria
  Bacterial resistance: Ampicillin, 100 μg/mL
  Growth temperature: 37°C
  Growth strain: DH5alpha
  Copy number: High Copy
Gene/Insert
  Gene/Insert name: Bmpr2
  Species: M. musculus (mouse)
  Insert size (bp): 2758
  Mutation: The extracellular domain (27-150 aa) is deleted
  Entrez Gene: Bmpr2 (a.k.a. 2610024H22Rik, BMP-2, BMPR-2, BMPR-II, BMPRII, BRK-3, Gm20272)
Resource information
  A portion of this plasmid was derived from a plasmid made by: pCAG vector is derived from Addgene #14797.
Terms and licenses: Academic/Nonprofit Terms; Industry Terms: Not Available to Industry
How to cite: pCAG-Bmpr2ΔEC was a gift from Takeshi Imai (Addgene plasmid # 163406)
