[The description below was written by a language model from this plasmid's Addgene catalogue record and pLannotate feature annotations shown in this document.]
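Description:
pCAG-Bmpr2ΔEC is a mammalian expression plasmid built on the pCAG backbone that drives a truncated form of mouse BMPR-2, the type II bone morphogenetic protein receptor. It is propagated in E. coli as a high-copy plasmid through a ColE1/pUC-type origin and selected with ampicillin via the β-lactamase gene and its own promoter. No mammalian selection marker is annotated, so the plasmid appears suited to transient expression. A short SV40 origin and SV40 poly(A) signal, together with lac promoter/operator and lacI fragments, are backbone remnants rather than functional parts of the payload.

Expression comes from the composite CAG promoter: the human cytomegalovirus immediate-early enhancer, the chicken β-actin promoter and a chimeric chicken β-actin/rabbit β-globin intron, which together give strong, broadly active transcription in mammalian cells. The transcript is terminated by the rabbit β-globin polyadenylation signal. The small "HBB" fragments flagged around the insert are most likely β-globin exon sequence belonging to this cassette, not separate coding regions. The insert is Bmpr2 with residues 27–150, the extracellular domain, deleted. The annotated match covers about 2.7 kb of the recorded 2,758 bp insert. No epitope tag or reporter is annotated.

Two sequence records are given, a depositor sequence of 7,537 nt and a repository sequencing result of 7,493 nt. They share the same layout, differing slightly around the intron and upstream of the insert. One annotation labels the insert as human BMPR2, but the catalogue entry states mouse. The associated publication concerns BMPR-2 in the activity-dependent stabilization of mitral cell primary dendrites, so the construct serves to test the requirement for the extracellular domain in that context.
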