Features (pLannotate 1.2.2; 18 found; start..end, strand, type, name):
      4..383     +  enhancer       CMV enhancer: human cytomegalovirus immediate early enhancer
    386..661     +  promoter       chicken β-actin promoter: No description available
    662..1670    +  intron         chimeric intron: chimera between introns from chicken β-actin and rabbit β-globin
   1668..1724    +  CDS            HBB (fragment): HBB_LEPEU - Experimental evidence at protein level: Swiss-Prot protein existence level 1. Involved in oxygen transport from the lung to the various peripheral tissues. From Lepus europaeus (European hare).
   1809..4472    +  CDS            BMPR2 (fragment): BMPR2_HUMAN - Also known as PPH1. Experimental evidence at protein level: Swiss-Prot protein existence level 1. On ligand binding, forms a receptor complex consisting of two type II and two type I transmembrane serine/threonine kinases. Type II receptors phosphorylate and activate type I receptors which autophosphorylate, then bind and activate SMAD transcriptional regulators. Binds to BMP7, BMP2 and, less efficiently, BMP4. Binding is weak but enhanced by the presence of type I receptors for BMPs. Mediates induction of adipogenesis by GDF6. From Homo sapiens (Human).
   4484..4555    +  CDS            HBB (fragment): HBB_PONPY - Experimental evidence at transcript level: Swiss-Prot protein existence level 2. Involved in oxygen transport from the lung to the various peripheral tissues. From Pongo pygmaeus (Bornean orangutan).
   4626..4681    +  polyA_signal   β-globin poly(A) signal: rabbit β-globin polyadenylation signal (Gil and Proudfoot, 1987)
   5064..5080    -  protein_bind   lac operator: The lac repressor binds to the lac operator to inhibit transcription in E. coli. This inhibition can be relieved by adding lactose or isopropyl-β-D-thiogalactopyranoside (IPTG). lac repressor encoded by lacI
   5088..5118    -  promoter       lac promoter: promoter for the E. coli lac operon
   5133..5154    -  protein_bind   CAP binding site: CAP binding activates transcription in the presence of cAMP. E. coli catabolite activator protein
   5167..5206    -  CDS            lacI (fragment): lac repressor; lacI; The lac repressor binds to the lac operator to inhibit transcription in E. coli. This inhibition can be relieved by adding lactose or isopropyl-β-D-thiogalactopyranoside (IPTG).
   5213..5235    +  promoter       SV40 promoter (fragment): SV40 enhancer and early promoter
   5259..5394    +  rep_origin     SV40 ori: SV40 origin of replication
   5414..5548    +  polyA_signal   SV40 poly(A) signal: SV40 polyadenylation signal
   5550..5604    -  CDS            lacI (fragment): lac repressor; lacI; The lac repressor binds to the lac operator to inhibit transcription in E. coli. This inhibition can be relieved by adding lactose or isopropyl-β-D-thiogalactopyranoside (IPTG).
   5787..6375    -  rep_origin     ori: high-copy-number ColE1/pMB1/pBR322/pUC origin of replication
   6546..7406    -  CDS            AmpR: β-lactamase; bla; confers resistance to ampicillin, carbenicillin, and related antibiotics
   7407..7511    -  promoter       AmpR promoter: bla
>Addgene plasmid #163406 | pCAG-Bmpr2ΔEC | depositor full sequence | sequence record 316693 | pCAG-Bmpr2ΔEC sequence 7537 bps
GTCGACATTGATTATTGACTAGTTATTAATAGTAATCAATTACGGGGTCATTAGTTCATAGCCCATATAT
GGAGTTCCGCGTTACATAACTTACGGTAAATGGCCCGCCTGGCTGACCGCCCAACGACCCCCGCCCATTG
ACGTCAATAATGACGTATGTTCCCATAGTAACGCCAATAGGGACTTTCCATTGACGTCAATGGGTGGACT
ATTTACGGTAAACTGCCCACTTGGCAGTACATCAAGTGTATCATATGCCAAGTACGCCCCCTATTGACGT
CAATGACGGTAAATGGCCCGCCTGGCATTATGCCCAGTACATGACCTTATGGGACTTTCCTACTTGGCAG
TACATCTACGTATTAGTCATCGCTATTACCATGGGTCGAGGTGAGCCCCACGTTCTGCTTCACTCTCCCC
ATCTCCCCCCCCTCCCCACCCCCAATTTTGTATTTATTTATTTTTTAATTATTTTGTGCAGCGATGGGGG
CGGGGGGGGGGGGGGCGCGCGCCAGGCGGGGCGGGGCGGGGCGAGGGGCGGGGCGGGGCGAGGCGGAGAG
GTGCGGCGGCAGCCAATCAGAGCGGCGCGCTCCGAAAGTTTCCTTTTATGGCGAGGCGGCGGCGGCGGCG
GCCCTATAAAAAGCGAAGCGCGCGGCGGGCGGGAGTCGCTGCGTTGCCTTCGCCCCGTGCCCCGCTCCGC
GCCGCCTCGCGCCGCCCGCCCCGGCTCTGACTGACCGCGTTACTCCCACAGGTGAGCGGGCGGGACGGCC
CTTCTCCTCCGGGCTGTAATTAGCGCTTGGTTTAATGACGGCTCGTTTCTTTTCTGTGGCTGCGTGAAAG
CCTTAAAGGGCTCCGGGAGGGCCCTTTGTGCGGGGGGGAGCGGCTCGGGGGGTGCGTGCGTGTGTGTGTG
CGTGGGGAGCGCCGCGTGCGGCCCGCGCTGCCCGGCGGCTGTGAGCGCTGCGGGCGCGGCGCGGGGCTTT
GTGCGCTCCGCGTGTGCGCGAGGGGAGCGCGGCCGGGGGCGGTGCCCCGCGGTGCGGGGGGGCTGCGAGG
GGAACAAAGGCTGCGTGCGGGGTGTGTGCGTGGGGGGGTGAGCAGGGGGTGTGGGCGCGGCGGTCGGGCT
GTAACCCCCCCCTGCACCCCCCTCCCCGAGTTGCTGAGCACGGCCCGGCTTCGGGTGCGGGGCTCCGTGC
GGGGCGTGGCGCGGGGCTCGCCGTGCCGGGCGGGGGGTGGCGGCAGGTGGGGGTGCCGGGCGGGGCGGGG
CCGCCTCGGGCCGGGGAGGGCTCGGGGGAGGGGCGCGGCGGCCCCGGAGCGCCGGCGGCTGTCGAGGCGC
GGCGAGCCGCAGCCATTGCCTTTTATGGTAATCGTGCGAGAGGGCGCAGGGACTTCCTTTGTCCCAAATC
TGGCGGAGCCGAAATCTGGGAGGCGCCGCCGCACCCCCTCTAGCGGGCGCGGGCGAAGCGGTGCGGCGCC
GGCAGGAAGGAAATGGGCGGGGAGGGCCTTCGTGCGTCGCCGCGCCGCCGTCCCCTTCTCCATCTCCAGC
CTCGGGGCTGCCGCAGGGGGACGGCTGCCTTCGGGGGGGACGGGGCAGGGCGGGGTTCGGCTTCTGGCGT
GTGACCGGCGGCTCTAGAGCCTCTGCTAACCATGTTCATGCCTTCTTCTTTTTCCTACAGCTCCTGGGCA
ACGTGCTGGTTATTGTGCTGTCTCATCATTTTGGCAAAGAATTCGCCACCATGACTTCCTCGCTGCATCG
GCCCTTTCGGGTGCCCTGGCTGCTATGGGCCGTCCTGCTGGTCAGCACTACGGCTGCTATAATCATTGCT
TTGGCATCAGTTTCTGTGTTAGCTGTTTTGATAGTCGCCTTATGTTTTGGATACAGAATGTTGACAGGAG
ACCGGAAACAGGGTCTTCACAGCATGAACATGATGGAGGCGGCAGCAGCAGAGCCCTCCCTTGACCTGGA
TAACCTGAAGCTGCTGGAGCTGATTGGACGGGGTCGATACGGAGCAGTATATAAAGGTTCCTTGGATGAG
CGTCCAGTTGCTGTAAAAGTATTTTCTTTTGCAAACCGTCAGAATTTTATAAATGAAAAAAACATTTACA
GAGTGCCTTTGATGGAACATGACAACATTGCTCGCTTCATAGTTGGAGACGAGAGGCTCACTGCAGACGG
CCGCATGGAGTATTTGCTTGTGATGGAGTATTATCCCAATGGATCTCTGTGCAAATATCTGAGTCTCCAC
ACAAGTGATTGGGTAAGCTCTTGCCGTCTGGCTCATTCTGTGACTAGAGGACTGGCTTATCTTCACACAG
AATTACCACGAGGAGATCATTATAAACCCGCAATCTCCCACCGAGATTTAAACAGCAGGAATGTCCTGGT
AAAGAATGACGGCGCGTGTGTTATCAGTGACTTTGGTTTATCCATGAGGCTAACTGGAAATCGGCTGGTG
CGCCCAGGGGAAGAAGATAATGCGGCTATAAGTGAGGTTGGCACAATTCGCTATATGGCACCAGAAGTGC
TAGAAGGAGCTGTGAACCTGAGGGACTGTGAGTCAGCTCTGAAGCAAGTGGACATGTATGCGCTTGGACT
CATCTACTGGGAGGTGTTTATGAGGTGTACAGACCTCTTCCCAGGTGAATCTGTACCAGATTACCAGATG
GCTTTTCAGACAGAAGTTGGAAACCATCCCACATTTGAGGATATGCAGGTTCTTGTGTCCAGAGAGAAGC
AGAGACCCAAGTTCCCAGAAGCCTGGAAAGAAAATAGCCTGGCAGTGAGGTCACTCAAGGAAACAATTGA
AGACTGCTGGGACCAGGATGCAGAGGCTCGGCTCACTGCACAGTGTGCTGAGGAGAGGATGGCTGAACTC
ATGATGATATGGGAGAGAAACAAGTCTGTGAGCCCAACGGTCAACCCAATGTCAACTGCTATGCAGAATG
AACGCAACCTGTCACATAATAGGCGTGTGCCAAAAATCGGGCCTTACCCAGATTATTCCTCTTCCTCATA
TATTGAAGACTCTATCCATCATACTGACAGCATTGTGAAGAATATTTCCTCTGAGCATTCGATGTCCAGC
ACACCATTGACAATAGGAGAAAAGAATCGAAATTCAATTAATTATGAACGACAGCAAGCACAAGCTCGAA
TCCCTAGCCCAGAAACAAGCGTCACAAGCCTGTCCACAAACACAACCACCACAAACACCACCGGCCTCAC
TCCAAGTACTGGCATGACCACTATATCTGAGATGCCATACCCAGATGAGACACATTTGCACGCCACAAAT
GTTGCACAGTCAATCGGGCCAACCCCTGTCTGCTTACAGCTGACAGAAGAAGACTTGGAGACTAATAAGC
TAGATCCAAAAGAAGTTGATAAGAACCTCAAGGAAAGCTCTGATGAGAATCTCATGGAGCATTCTCTGAA
GCAGTTCAGTGGGCCAGACCCATTGAGCAGTACCAGTTCTAGCTTGCTTTATCCACTCATAAAGCTCGCA
GTGGAAGTGACTGGACAACAGGACTTCACACAGGCTGCAAATGGGCAAGCATGTTTAATTCCTGATGTTC
CACCTGCTCAGATCTATCCTCTCCCTAAGCAACAGAACCTTCCTAAGAGACCTACTAGTTTGCCTTTGAA
CACCAAAAATTCAACAAAAGAACCCCGGCTAAAATTTGGCAACAAGCACAAATCAAACTTGAAACAAGTA
GAAACTGGAGTTGCCAAGATGAATACAATCAATGCAGCAGAGCCTCATGTGGTGACAGTAACTATGAATG
GTGTGGCAGGTAGAAGCCACAATGTTAATTCCCATGCTGCCACAACCCAGTATGCCAATGGCGCAGTGCC
AGCTGGCCAGGCAGCCAACATAGTGGCACATAGGTCCCAAGAAATGCTGCAGAATCAATTTATTGGTGAG
GATACCAGGCTGAATATCAATTCCAGTCCTGATGAGCATGAACCTTTACTGAGACGAGAGCAACAGGCTG
GCCATGATGAAGGGGTTCTGGATCGTTTGGTAGATAGGAGGGAACGGCCATTAGAAGGTGGCCGAACAAA
TTCCAATAACAACAACAGCAATCCATGTTCAGAACAAGATATCCTTACACAAGGTGTTACAAGCACAGCT
GCAGATCCTGGGCCATCAAAGCCCAGAAGAGCACAGAGGCCCAATTCTCTGGATCTTTCAGCCACAAATA
TCCTGGATGGCAGCAGTATACAGATAGGTGAGTCAACACAAGATGGCAAATCAGGATCAGGTGAAAAGAT
CAAGAGACGTGTGAAAACTCCATACTCTCTTAAGCGGTGGCGCCCGTCCACCTGGGTCATCTCCACCGAG
CCGCTGGACTGTGAGGTCAACAACAATGGCAGTGACAGGGCAGTCCATTCTAAATCTAGCACTGCTGTGT
ACCTTGCAGAGGGAGGCACTGCCACGACCACAGTGTCTAAAGATATAGGAATGAATTGTCTGTGAGCGGC
CGCACTCCTCAGGTGCAGGCTGCCTATCAGAAGGTGGTGGCTGGTGTGGCCAATGCCCTGGCTCACAAAT
ACCACTGAGATCTTTTTCCCTCTGCCAAAAATTATGGGGACATCATGAAGCCCCTTGAGCATCTGACTTC
TGGCTAATAAAGGAAATTTATTTTCATTGCAATAGTGTGTTGGAATTTTTTGTGTCTCTCACTCGGAAGG
ACATATGGGAGGGCAAATCATTTAAAACATCAGAATGAGTATTTGGTTTAGAGTTTGGCAACATATGCCA
TATGCTGGCTGCCATGAACAAAGGTGGCTATAAAGAGGTCATCAGTATATGAAACAGCCCCCTGCTGTCC
ATTCCTTATTCCATAGAAAAGCCTTGACTTGAGGTTAGATTTTTTTTATATTTTGTTTTGTGTTATTTTT
TTCTTTAACATCCCTAAAATTTTCCTTACATGTTTTACTAGCCAGATTTTTCCTCCTCTCCTGACTACTC
CCAGTCATAGCTGTCCCTCTTCTCTTATGAAGATCCCTCGACCTGCAGCCCAAGCTTGGCGTAATCATGG
TCATAGCTGTTTCCTGTGTGAAATTGTTATCCGCTCACAATTCCACACAACATACGAGCCGGAAGCATAA
AGTGTAAAGCCTGGGGTGCCTAATGAGTGAGCTAACTCACATTAATTGCGTTGCGCTCACTGCCCGCTTT
CCAGTCGGGAAACCTGTCGTGCCAGCGGATCCGCATCTCAATTAGTCAGCAACCATAGTCCCGCCCCTAA
CTCCGCCCATCCCGCCCCTAACTCCGCCCAGTTCCGCCCATTCTCCGCCCCATGGCTGACTAATTTTTTT
TATTTATGCAGAGGCCGAGGCCGCCTCGGCCTCTGAGCTATTCCAGAAGTAGTGAGGAGGCTTTTTTGGA
GGCCTAGGCTTTTGCAAAAAGCTAACTTGTTTATTGCAGCTTATAATGGTTACAAATAAAGCAATAGCAT
CACAAATTTCACAAATAAAGCATTTTTTTCACTGCATTCTAGTTGTGGTTTGTCCAAACTCATCAATGTA
TCTTATCATGTCTGGATCCGCTGCATTAATGAATCGGCCAACGCGCGGGGAGAGGCGGTTTGCGTATTGG
GCGCTCTTCCGCTTCCTCGCTCACTGACTCGCTGCGCTCGGTCGTTCGGCTGCGGCGAGCGGTATCAGCT
CACTCAAAGGCGGTAATACGGTTATCCACAGAATCAGGGGATAACGCAGGAAAGAACATGTGAGCAAAAG
GCCAGCAAAAGGCCAGGAACCGTAAAAAGGCCGCGTTGCTGGCGTTTTTCCATAGGCTCCGCCCCCCTGA
CGAGCATCACAAAAATCGACGCTCAAGTCAGAGGTGGCGAAACCCGACAGGACTATAAAGATACCAGGCG
TTTCCCCCTGGAAGCTCCCTCGTGCGCTCTCCTGTTCCGACCCTGCCGCTTACCGGATACCTGTCCGCCT
TTCTCCCTTCGGGAAGCGTGGCGCTTTCTCAATGCTCACGCTGTAGGTATCTCAGTTCGGTGTAGGTCGT
TCGCTCCAAGCTGGGCTGTGTGCACGAACCCCCCGTTCAGCCCGACCGCTGCGCCTTATCCGGTAACTAT
CGTCTTGAGTCCAACCCGGTAAGACACGACTTATCGCCACTGGCAGCAGCCACTGGTAACAGGATTAGCA
GAGCGAGGTATGTAGGCGGTGCTACAGAGTTCTTGAAGTGGTGGCCTAACTACGGCTACACTAGAAGGAC
AGTATTTGGTATCTGCGCTCTGCTGAAGCCAGTTACCTTCGGAAAAAGAGTTGGTAGCTCTTGATCCGGC
AAACAAACCACCGCTGGTAGCGGTGGTTTTTTTGTTTGCAAGCAGCAGATTACGCGCAGAAAAAAAGGAT
CTCAAGAAGATCCTTTGATCTTTTCTACGGGGTCTGACGCTCAGTGGAACGAAAACTCACGTTAAGGGAT
TTTGGTCATGAGATTATCAAAAAGGATCTTCACCTAGATCCTTTTAAATTAAAAATGAAGTTTTAAATCA
ATCTAAAGTATATATGAGTAAACTTGGTCTGACAGTTACCAATGCTTAATCAGTGAGGCACCTATCTCAG
CGATCTGTCTATTTCGTTCATCCATAGTTGCCTGACTCCCCGTCGTGTAGATAACTACGATACGGGAGGG
CTTACCATCTGGCCCCAGTGCTGCAATGATACCGCGAGACCCACGCTCACCGGCTCCAGATTTATCAGCA
ATAAACCAGCCAGCCGGAAGGGCCGAGCGCAGAAGTGGTCCTGCAACTTTATCCGCCTCCATCCAGTCTA
TTAATTGTTGCCGGGAAGCTAGAGTAAGTAGTTCGCCAGTTAATAGTTTGCGCAACGTTGTTGCCATTGC
TACAGGCATCGTGGTGTCACGCTCGTCGTTTGGTATGGCTTCATTCAGCTCCGGTTCCCAACGATCAAGG
CGAGTTACATGATCCCCCATGTTGTGCAAAAAAGCGGTTAGCTCCTTCGGTCCTCCGATCGTTGTCAGAA
GTAAGTTGGCCGCAGTGTTATCACTCATGGTTATGGCAGCACTGCATAATTCTCTTACTGTCATGCCATC
CGTAAGATGCTTTTCTGTGACTGGTGAGTACTCAACCAAGTCATTCTGAGAATAGTGTATGCGGCGACCG
AGTTGCTCTTGCCCGGCGTCAATACGGGATAATACCGCGCCACATAGCAGAACTTTAAAAGTGCTCATCA
TTGGAAAACGTTCTTCGGGGCGAAAACTCTCAAGGATCTTACCGCTGTTGAGATCCAGTTCGATGTAACC
CACTCGTGCACCCAACTGATCTTCAGCATCTTTTACTTTCACCAGCGTTTCTGGGTGAGCAAAAACAGGA
AGGCAAAATGCCGCAAAAAAGGGAATAAGGGCGACACGGAAATGTTGAATACTCATACTCTTCCTTTTTC
AATATTATTGAAGCATTTATCAGGGTTATTGTCTCATGAGCGGATACATATTTGAATGTATTTAGAAAAA
TAAACAAATAGGGGTTCCGCGCACATTTCCCCGAAAAGTGCCACCTG
