Features (pLannotate 1.2.2; 17 found; start..end, strand, type, name):
      5..384     +  enhancer       CMV enhancer: human cytomegalovirus immediate early enhancer
    386..661     +  promoter       chicken β-actin promoter: No description available
    662..1678    +  intron         chimeric intron: chimera between introns from chicken β-actin and rabbit β-globin
   1763..4426    +  CDS            Bmpr2 (fragment): BMPR2_MOUSE - Experimental evidence at protein level: Swiss-Prot protein existence level 1. On ligand binding, forms a receptor complex consisting of two type II and two type I transmembrane serine/threonine kinases. Type II receptors phosphorylate and activate type I receptors which autophosphorylate, then bind and activate SMAD transcriptional regulators. Binds to BMP7, BMP2 and, less efficiently, BMP4. Binding is weak but enhanced by the presence of type I receptors for BMPs. Mediates induction of adipogenesis by GDF6 (PubMed:23527555). From Mus musculus (Mouse).
   4438..4509    +  CDS            HBB (fragment): HBB_PONPY - Experimental evidence at transcript level: Swiss-Prot protein existence level 2. Involved in oxygen transport from the lung to the various peripheral tissues. From Pongo pygmaeus (Bornean orangutan).
   4580..4635    +  polyA_signal   β-globin poly(A) signal: rabbit β-globin polyadenylation signal (Gil and Proudfoot, 1987)
   5020..5036    -  protein_bind   lac operator: The lac repressor binds to the lac operator to inhibit transcription in E. coli. This inhibition can be relieved by adding lactose or isopropyl-β-D-thiogalactopyranoside (IPTG). lac repressor encoded by lacI
   5044..5074    -  promoter       lac promoter: promoter for the E. coli lac operon
   5089..5110    -  protein_bind   CAP binding site: CAP binding activates transcription in the presence of cAMP. E. coli catabolite activator protein
   5123..5162    -  CDS            lacI (fragment): lac repressor; lacI; The lac repressor binds to the lac operator to inhibit transcription in E. coli. This inhibition can be relieved by adding lactose or isopropyl-β-D-thiogalactopyranoside (IPTG).
   5169..5191    +  promoter       SV40 promoter (fragment): SV40 enhancer and early promoter
   5215..5350    +  rep_origin     SV40 ori: SV40 origin of replication
   5370..5504    +  polyA_signal   SV40 poly(A) signal: SV40 polyadenylation signal
   5506..5560    -  CDS            lacI (fragment): lac repressor; lacI; The lac repressor binds to the lac operator to inhibit transcription in E. coli. This inhibition can be relieved by adding lactose or isopropyl-β-D-thiogalactopyranoside (IPTG).
   5743..6331    -  rep_origin     ori: high-copy-number ColE1/pMB1/pBR322/pUC origin of replication
   6502..7362    -  CDS            AmpR: β-lactamase; bla; confers resistance to ampicillin, carbenicillin, and related antibiotics
   7363..7467    -  promoter       AmpR promoter: bla
>Addgene plasmid #163406 | pCAG-Bmpr2ΔEC | addgene full sequence | sequence record 340565 | Addgene NGS Result
GGTCGACATTGATTATTGACTAGTTATTAATAGTAATCAATTACGGGGTCATTAGTTCATAGCCCATATA
TGGAGTTCCGCGTTACATAACTTACGGTAAATGGCCCGCCTGGCTGACCGCCCAACGACCCCCGCCCATT
GACGTCAATAATGACGTATGTTCCCATAGTAACGCCAATAGGGACTTTCCATTGACGTCAATGGGTGGAG
TATTTACGGTAAACTGCCCACTTGGCAGTACATCAAGTGTATCATATGCCAAGTACGCCCCCTATTGACG
TCAATGACGGTAAATGGCCCGCCTGGCATTATGCCCAGTACATGACCTTATGGGACTTTCCTACTTGGCA
GTACATCTACGTATTAGTCATCGCTATTACCATGGTCGAGGTGAGCCCCACGTTCTGCTTCACTCTCCCC
ATCTCCCCCCCCTCCCCACCCCCAATTTTGTATTTATTTATTTTTTAATTATTTTGTGCAGCGATGGGGG
CGGGGGGGGGGGGGGSGCGCGCCRGGSGGGGSGGGGSGGGGSGRGGGGSGGGGSGGGGSGAGGCGGAGAG
GTGCGGCGGCAGCCAATCAGAGCGGCGCGCTCCGAAAGTTTCCTTTTATGGCGAGGCGGCGGCGGCGGCG
GCCCTATAAAAAGCGAAGCGCGCGGCGGGCGGGAGTCGCTGCGCGCTGCCTTCGCCCCGTGCCCCGCTCC
GCCGCCGCCTCGCGCCGCCCGCCCCGGCTCTGACTGACCGCGTTACTCCCACAGGTGAGCGGGCGGGACG
GCCCTTCTCCTCCGGGCTGTAATTAGCGCTTGGTTTAATGACGGCTTGTTTCTTTTCTGTGGCTGCGTGA
AAGCCTTGAGGGGCTCCGGGAGGGCCCTTTGTGCGGGGGGAGCGGCTCGGGGGGTGCGTGCGTGTGTGTG
TGCGTGGGGAGCGCCGCGTGCGGCTCCGCGCTGCCCGGCGGCTGTGAGCGCTGCGGGCGCGGCGCGGGGC
TTTGTGCGCTCCGCAGTGTGCGCGAGGGGAGCGCGGCCGGGGGCGGTGCCCCGCGGTGCGGGGGGGGCTG
CGAGGGGAACAAAGGCTGCGTGCGGGGTGTGTGCGTGGGGGGGTGAGCAGGGGGTGTGGGCGCGTCGGTC
GGGCTGCAACCCCCCCTGCACCCCCCTCCCCGAGTTGCTGAGCACGGCCCGGCTTCGGGTGCGGGGCTCC
GTACGGGGCGTGGCGCGGGGCTCGCCGTGCCGGGCGGGGGGTGGCGGCAGGTGGGGGTGCCGGGCGGGGC
GGGGCCGCCTCGGGCCGGGGAGGGCTCGGGGGAGGGGCGCGGCGGCCCCCGGAGCGCCGGCGGCTGTCGA
GGCGCGGCGAGCCGCAGCCATTGCCTTTTATGGTAATCGTGCGAGAGGGCGCAGGGACTTCCTTTGTCCC
AAATCTGTGCGGAGCCGAAATCTGGGAGGCGCCGCCGCACCCCCTCTAGCGGGCGCGGGGCGAAGCGGTG
CGGCGCCGGCAGGAAGGAAATGGGCGGGGAGGGCCTTCGTGCGTCGCCGCGCCGCCGTCCCCTTCTCCCT
CTCCAGCCTCGGGGCTGTCCGCGGGGGGACGGCTGCCTTCGGGGGGGACGGGGCAGGGCGGGGTTCGGCT
TCTGGCGTGTGACCGGCGGCTCTAGAGCCTCTGCTAACCATGTTCATGCCTTCTTCTTTTTCCTACAGCT
CCTGGGCAACGTGCTGGTTATTGTGCTGTCTCATCATTTTGGCAAAGAATTCGCCACCATGACTTCCTCG
CTGCATCGGCCCATAATCATTGCTTTGGCATCAGTTTCTGTGTTAGCTGTTTTGATAGTCGCCTTATGTT
TTGGATACAGAATGTTGACAGGAGACCGGAAACAGGGTCTTCACAGCATGAACATGATGGAGGCGGCAGC
AGCAGAGCCCTCCCTTGACCTGGATAACCTGAAGCTGCTGGAGCTGATTGGACGGGGTCGATACGGAGCA
GTATATAAAGGTTCCTTGGATGAGCGTCCAGTTGCTGTAAAAGTATTTTCTTTTGCAAACCGTCAGAATT
TTATAAATGAAAAAAACATTTACAGAGTGCCTTTGATGGAACATGACAACATTGCTCGCTTCATAGTTGG
AGACGAGAGGCTCACTGCAGACGGCCGCATGGAGTATTTGCTTGTGATGGAGTATTATCCCAATGGATCT
CTGTGCAAATATCTGAGTCTCCACACAAGTGATTGGGTAAGCTCTTGCCGTCTGGCTCATTCTGTGACTA
GAGGACTGGCTTATCTTCACACAGAATTACCACGAGGAGATCATTATAAACCCGCAATCTCCCACCGAGA
TTTAAACAGCAGGAATGTCCTGGTAAAGAATGACGGCGCGTGTGTTATCAGTGACTTTGGTTTATCCATG
AGGCTAACTGGAAATCGGCTGGTGCGCCCAGGGGAAGAAGATAATGCGGCTATAAGTGAGGTTGGCACAA
TTCGCTATATGGCACCAGAAGTGCTAGAAGGAGCTGTGAACCTGAGGGACTGTGAGTCAGCTCTGAAGCA
AGTGGACATGTATGCGCTTGGACTCATCTACTGGGAGGTGTTTATGAGGTGTACAGACCTCTTCCCAGGT
GAATCTGTACCAGATTACCAGATGGCTTTTCAGACAGAAGTTGGAAACCATCCCACATTTGAGGATATGC
AGGTTCTTGTGTCCAGAGAGAAGCAGAGACCCAAGTTCCCAGAAGCCTGGAAAGAAAATAGCCTGGCAGT
GAGGTCACTCAAGGAAACAATTGAAGACTGCTGGGACCAGGATGCAGAGGCTCGGCTCACTGCACAGTGT
GCTGAGGAGAGGATGGCTGAACTCATGATGATATGGGAGAGAAACAAGTCTGTGAGCCCAACGGTCAACC
CAATGTCAACTGCTATGCAGAATGAACGCAACCTGTCACATAATAGGCGTGTGCCAAAAATCGGGCCTTA
CCCAGATTATTCCTCTTCCTCATATATTGAAGACTCTATCCATCATACTGACAGCATTGTGAAGAATATT
TCCTCTGAGCATTCGATGTCCAGCACACCATTGACAATAGGAGAAAAGAATCGAAATTCAATTAATTATG
AACGACAGCAAGCACAAGCTCGAATCCCTAGCCCAGAAACAAGCGTCACAAGCCTGTCCACAAACACAAC
CACCACAAACACCACCGGCCTCACTCCAAGTACTGGCATGACCACTATATCTGAGATGCCATACCCAGAT
GAGACACATTTGCACGCCACAAATGTTGCACAGTCAATCGGGCCAACCCCTGTCTGCTTACAGCTGACAG
AAGAAGACTTGGAGACTAATAAGCTAGATCCAAAAGAAGTTGATAAGAACCTCAAGGAAAGCTCTGATGA
GAATCTCATGGAGCATTCTCTGAAGCAGTTCAGTGGGCCAGACCCATTGAGCAGTACCAGTTCTAGCTTG
CTTTATCCACTCATAAAGCTCGCAGTGGAAGTGACTGGACAACAGGACTTCACACAGGCTGCAAATGGGC
AAGCATGTTTAATTCCTGATGTTCCACCTGCTCAGATCTATCCTCTCCCTAAGCAACAGAACCTTCCTAA
GAGACCTACTAGTTTGCCTTTGAACACCAAAAATTCAACAAAAGAACCCCGGCTAAAATTTGGCAACAAG
CACAAATCAAACTTGAAACAAGTAGAAACTGGAGTTGCCAAGATGAATACAATCAATGCAGCAGAGCCTC
ATGTGGTGACAGTAACTATGAATGGTGTGGCAGGTAGAAGCCACAATGTTAATTCCCATGCTGCCACAAC
CCAGTATGCCAATGGCGCAGTGCCAGCTGGCCAGGCAGCCAACATAGTGGCACATAGGTCCCAAGAAATG
CTGCAGAATCAATTTATTGGTGAGGATACCAGGCTGAATATCAATTCCAGTCCTGATGAGCATGAACCTT
TACTGAGACGAGAGCAACAGGCTGGCCATGATGAAGGGGTTCTGGATCGTTTGGTAGATAGGAGGGAACG
GCCATTAGAAGGTGGCCGAACAAATTCCAATAACAACAACAGCAATCCATGTTCAGAACAAGATATCCTT
ACACAAGGTGTTACAAGCACAGCTGCAGATCCTGGGCCATCAAAGCCCAGAAGAGCACAGAGGCCCAATT
CTCTGGATCTTTCAGCCACAAATATCCTGGATGGCAGCAGTATACAGATAGGTGAGTCAACACAAGATGG
CAAATCAGGATCAGGTGAAAAGATCAAGAGACGTGTGAAAACTCCATACTCTCTTAAGCGGTGGCGCCCG
TCCACCTGGGTCATCTCCACCGAGCCGCTGGACTGTGAGGTCAACAACAATGGCAGTGACAGGGCAGTCC
ATTCTAAATCTAGCACTGCTGTGTACCTTGCAGAGGGAGGCACTGCCACGACCACAGTGTCTAAAGATAT
AGGAATGAATTGTCTGTGAGCGGCCGCACTCCTCAGGTGCAGGCTGCCTATCAGAAGGTGGTGGCTGGTG
TGGCCAATGCCCTGGCTCACAAATACCACTGAGATCTTTTTCCCTCTGCCAAAAATTATGGGGACATCAT
GAAGCCCCTTGAGCATCTGACTTCTGGCTAATAAAGGAAATTTATTTTCATTGCAATAGTGTGTTGGAAT
TTTTTGTGTCTCTCACTCGGAAGGACATATGGGAGGGCAAATCATTTAAAACATCAGAATGAGTATTTGG
TTTAGAGTTTGGCAACATATGCCCATATGCTGGCTGCCATGAACAAAGGTTGGCTATAAAGAGGTCATCA
GTATATGAAACAGCCCCCTGCTGTCCATTCCTTATTCCATAGAAAAGCCTTGACTTGAGGTTAGATTTTT
TTTATATTTTGTTTTGTGTTATTTTTTTCTTTAACATCCCTAAAATTTTCCTTACATGTTTTACTAGCCA
GATTTTTCCTCCTCTCCTGACTACTCCCAGTCATAGCTGTCCCTCTTCTCTTATGGAGATCCCTCGACCT
GCAGCCCAAGCTTGGCGTAATCATGGTCATAGCTGTTTCCTGTGTGAAATTGTTATCCGCTCACAATTCC
ACACAACATACGAGCCGGAAGCATAAAGTGTAAAGCCTGGGGTGCCTAATGAGTGAGCTAACTCACATTA
ATTGCGTTGCGCTCACTGCCCGCTTTCCAGTCGGGAAACCTGTCGTGCCAGCGGATCCGCATCTCAATTA
GTCAGCAACCATAGTCCCGCCCCTAACTCCGCCCATCCCGCCCCTAACTCCGCCCAGTTCCGCCCATTCT
CCGCCCCATGGCTGACTAATTTTTTTTATTTATGCAGAGGCCGAGGCCGCCTCGGCCTCTGAGCTATTCC
AGAAGTAGTGAGGAGGCTTTTTTGGAGGCCTAGGCTTTTGCAAAAAGCTAACTTGTTTATTGCAGCTTAT
AATGGTTACAAATAAAGCAATAGCATCACAAATTTCACAAATAAAGCATTTTTTTCACTGCATTCTAGTT
GTGGTTTGTCCAAACTCATCAATGTATCTTATCATGTCTGGATCCGCTGCATTAATGAATCGGCCAACGC
GCGGGGAGAGGCGGTTTGCGTATTGGGCGCTCTTCCGCTTCCTCGCTCACTGACTCGCTGCGCTCGGTCG
TTCGGCTGCGGCGAGCGGTATCAGCTCACTCAAAGGCGGTAATACGGTTATCCACAGAATCAGGGGATAA
CGCAGGAAAGAACATGTGAGCAAAAGGCCAGCAAAAGGCCAGGAACCGTAAAAAGGCCGCGTTGCTGGCG
TTTTTCCATAGGCTCCGCCCCCCTGACGAGCATCACAAAAATCGACGCTCAAGTCAGAGGTGGCGAAACC
CGACAGGACTATAAAGATACCAGGCGTTTCCCCCTGGAAGCTCCCTCGTGCGCTCTCCTGTTCCGACCCT
GCCGCTTACCGGATACCTGTCCGCCTTTCTCCCTTCGGGAAGCGTGGCGCTTTCTCATAGCTCACGCTGT
AGGTATCTCAGTTCGGTGTAGGTCGTTCGCTCCAAGCTGGGCTGTGTGCACGAACCCCCCGTTCAGCCCG
ACCGCTGCGCCTTATCCGGTAACTATCGTCTTGAGTCCAACCCGGTAAGACACGACTTATCGCCACTGGC
AGCAGCCACTGGTAACAGGATTAGCAGAGCGAGGTATGTAGGCGGTGCTACAGAGTTCTTGAAGTGGTGG
CCTAACTACGGCTACACTAGAAGAACAGTATTTGGTATCTGCGCTCTGCTGAAGCCAGTTACCTTCGGAA
AAAGAGTTGGTAGCTCTTGATCCGGCAAACAAACCACCGCTGGTAGCGGTGGTTTTTTTGTTTGCAAGCA
GCAGATTACGCGCAGAAAAAAAGGATCTCAAGAAGATCCTTTGATCTTTTCTACGGGGTCTGACGCTCAG
TGGAACGAAAACTCACGTTAAGGGATTTTGGTCATGAGATTATCAAAAAGGATCTTCACCTAGATCCTTT
TAAATTAAAAATGAAGTTTTAAATCAATCTAAAGTATATATGAGTAAACTTGGTCTGACAGTTACCAATG
CTTAATCAGTGAGGCACCTATCTCAGCGATCTGTCTATTTCGTTCATCCATAGTTGCCTGACTCCCCGTC
GTGTAGATAACTACGATACGGGAGGGCTTACCATCTGGCCCCAGTGCTGCAATGATACCGCGAGACCCAC
GCTCACCGGCTCCAGATTTATCAGCAATAAACCAGCCAGCCGGAAGGGCCGAGCGCAGAAGTGGTCCTGC
AACTTTATCCGCCTCCATCCAGTCTATTAATTGTTGCCGGGAAGCTAGAGTAAGTAGTTCGCCAGTTAAT
AGTTTGCGCAACGTTGTTGCCATTGCTACAGGCATCGTGGTGTCACGCTCGTCGTTTGGTATGGCTTCAT
TCAGCTCCGGTTCCCAACGATCAAGGCGAGTTACATGATCCCCCATGTTGTGCAAAAAAGCGGTTAGCTC
CTTCGGTCCTCCGATCGTTGTCAGAAGTAAGTTGGCCGCAGTGTTATCACTCATGGTTATGGCAGCACTG
CATAATTCTCTTACTGTCATGCCATCCGTAAGATGCTTTTCTGTGACTGGTGAGTACTCAACCAAGTCAT
TCTGAGAATAGTGTATGCGGCGACCGAGTTGCTCTTGCCCGGCGTCAATACGGGATAATACCGCGCCACA
TAGCAGAACTTTAAAAGTGCTCATCATTGGAAAACGTTCTTCGGGGCGAAAACTCTCAAGGATCTTACCG
CTGTTGAGATCCAGTTCGATGTAACCCACTCGTGCACCCAACTGATCTTCAGCATCTTTTACTTTCACCA
GCGTTTCTGGGTGAGCAAAAACAGGAAGGCAAAATGCCGCAAAAAAGGGAATAAGGGCGACACGGAAATG
TTGAATACTCATACTCTTCCTTTTTCAATATTATTGAAGCATTTATCAGGGTTATTGTCTCATGAGCGGA
TACATATTTGAATGTATTTAGAAAAATAAACAAATAGGGGTTCCGCGCACATTTCCCCGAAAAGTGCCAC
CTG
